>Addgene plasmid #148667 | pnEA-NpM-HsNot6-R110TD491N_AF | depositor full sequence | sequence record 291115 | Full Sequence
TTCTTGAAGACGAAAGGGCCTCGTGATACGCCTATTTTTATAGGTTAATGTCATGATAATAATGGTTTCT
TAGACGTCAGGTGGCACTTTTCGGGGAAATGTGCGCGGAACCCCTATTTGTTTATTTTTCTAAATACATT
CAAATATGTATCCGCTCATGAGACAATAACCCTGATAAATGCTTCAATAATATTGAAAAAGGAAGAGTAT
GAGTATTCAACATTTCCGTGTCGCCCTTATTCCCTTTTTTGCGGCATTTTGCCTTCCTGTTTTTGCTCAC
CCAGAAACGCTGGTGAAAGTAAAAGATGCTGAAGATCAGTTGGGTGCACGAGTGGGTTACATCGAACTGG
ATCTCAACAGCGGTAAGATCCTTGAGAGTTTTCGCCCCGAAGAACGTTTTCCAATGATGAGCACTTTTAA
AGTTCTGCTATGTGGCGCGGTATTATCCCGTGTTGACGCCGGGCAAGAGCAACTCGGTCGCCGCATACAC
TATTCTCAGAATGACTTGGTTGAGTACTCACCAGTCACAGAAAAGCATCTTACGGATGGCATGACAGTAA
GAGAATTATGCAGTGCTGCCATAACCATGAGTGATAACACTGCGGCCAACTTACTTCTGACAACGATCGG
AGGACCGAAGGAGCTAACCGCTTTTTTGCACAACATGGGGGATCATGTAACTCGCCTTGATCGTTGGGAA
CCGGAGCTGAATGAAGCCATACCAAACGACGAGCGTGACACCACGATGCCTGCAGCAATGGCAACAACGT
TGCGCAAACTATTAACTGGCGAACTACTTACTCTAGCTTCCCGGCAACAATTAATAGACTGGATGGAGGC
GGATAAAGTTGCAGGACCACTTCTGCGCTCGGCCCTTCCGGCTGGCTGGTTTATTGCTGATAAATCTGGA
GCCGGTGAGCGTGGGTCTCGCGGTATCATTGCAGCACTGGGGCCAGATGGTAAGCCCTCCCGTATCGTAG
TTATCTACACGACGGGGAGTCAGGCAACTATGGATGAACGAAATAGACAGATCGCTGAGATAGGTGCCTC
ACTGATTAAGCATTGGTAACTGTCAGACCAAGTTTACTCATATATACTTTAGATTGATTTAAAACTTCAT
TTTTAATTTAAAAGGATCTAGGTGAAGATCCTTTTTGATAATCTCATGACCAAAATCCCTTAACGTGAGT
TTTCGTTCCACTGAGCGTCAGACCCCGTAGAAAAGATCAAAGGATCTTCTTGAGATCCTTTTTTTCTGCG
CGTAATCTGCTGCTTGCAAACAAAAAAACCACCGCTACCAGCGGTGGTTTGTTTGCCGGATCAAGAGCTA
CCAACTCTTTTTCCGAAGGTAACTGGCTTCAGCAGAGCGCAGATACCAAATACTGTCCTTCTAGTGTAGC
CGTAGTTAGGCCACCACTTCAAGAACTCTGTAGCACCGCCTACATACCTCGCTCTGCTAATCCTGTTACC
AGTGGCTGCTGCCAGTGGCGATAAGTCGTGTCTTACCGGGTTGGACTCAAGACGATAGTTACCGGATAAG
GCGCAGCGGTCGGGCTGAACGGGGGGTTCGTGCACACAGCCCAGCTTGGAGCGAACGACCTACACCGAAC
TGAGATACCTACAGCGTGAGCTATGAGAAAGCGCCACGCTTCCCGAAGGGAGAAAGGCGGACAGGTATCC
GGTAAGCGGCAGGGTCGGAACAGGAGAGCGCACGAGGGAGCTTCCAGGGGGAAACGCCTGGTATCTTTAT
AGTCCTGTCGGGTTTCGCCACCTCTGACTTGAGCGTCGATTTTTGTGATGCTCGTCAGGGGGGCGGAGCC
TATGGAAAAACGCCAGCAACGCGGCCTTTTTACGGTTCCTGGCCTTTTGCTGGCCTTTTGCTCACATGTT
CTTTCCTGCGTTATCCCCTGATTCTGTGGATAACCGTATTACCGCCTTTGAGTGAGCTGATACCGCTCGC
CGCAGCCGAACGACCGAGCGCAGCGAGTCAGTGAGCGAGGAAGCGGAAGAGCGCCTGATGCGGTATTTTC
TCCTTACGCATCTGTGCGGTATTTCACACCGCATATATGGTGCACTCTCAGTACAATCTGCTCTGATGCC
GCATAGTTAAGCCAGTATACACTCCGCTATCGCTACGTGACTGGGTCATGGCTGCGCCCCGACACCCGCC
AACACCCGCTGACGCGCCCTGACGGGCTTGTCTGCTCCCGGCATCCGCTTACAGACAAGCTGTGACCGTC
TCCGGGAGCTGCATGTGTCAGAGGTTTTCACCGTCATCACCGAAACGCGCGAGGCAGCTGCGGTAAAGCT
CATCAGCGTGGTCGTGAAGCGATTCACAGATGTCTGCCTGTTCATCCGCGTCCAGCTCGTTGAGTTTCTC
CAGAAGCGTTAATGTCTGGCTTCTGATAAAGCGGGCCATGTTAAGGGCGGTTTTTTCCTGTTTGGTCACT
GATGCCTCCGTGTAAGGGGGATTTCTGTTCATGGGGGTAATGATACCGATGAAACGAGAGAGGATGCTCA
CGATACGGGTTACTGATGATGAACATGCCCGGTTACTGGAACGTTGTGAGGGTAAACAACTGGCGGTATG
GATGCGGCGGGACCAGAGAAAAATCACTCAGGGTCAATGCCAGCGCTTCGTTAATACAGATGTAGGTGTT
CCACAGGGTAGCCAGCAGCATCCTGCGATGCAGATCCGGAACATAATGGTGCAGGGCGCTGACTTCCGCG
TTTCCAGACTTTACGAAACACGGAAACCGAAGACCATTCATGTTGTTGCTCAGGTCGCAGACGTTTTGCA
GCAGCAGTCGCTTCACGTTCGCTCGCGTATCGGTGATTCATTCTGCTAACCAGTAAGGCAACCCCGCCAG
CCTAGCCGGGTCCTCAACGACAGGAGCACGATCATGCGCACCCGTGGCCAGGACCCAACGCTGCCCGAGA
TGCGCCGCGTGCGGCTGCTGGAGATGGCGGACGCGATGGATATGTTCTGCCAAGGGTTGGTTTGCGCATT
CACAGTTCTCCGCAAGAATTGATTGGCTCCAATTCTTGGAGTGGTGAATCCGTTAGCGAGGTGCCGCCGG
CTTCCATTCAGGTCGAGGTGGCCCGGCTCCATGCACCGCGACGCAACGCGGGGAGGCAGACAAGGTATAG
GGCGGCGCCTACAATCCATGCCAACCCGTTCCATGTGCTCGCCGAGGCGGCATAAATCGCCGTGACGATC
AGCGGTCCAGTGATCGAAGTTAGGCTGGTAAGAGCCGCGAGCGATCCTTGAAGCTGTCCCTGATGGTCGT
CATCTACCTGCCTGGACAGCATGGCCTGCAACGCGGGCATCCCGATGCCGCCGGAAGCGAGAAGAATCAT
AATGGGGAAGGCCATCCAGCCTCGCGTCGCGAACGCCAGCAAGACGTAGCCCAGCGCGTCGGCCGCCATG
CCGGCGATAATGGCCTGCTTCTCGCCGAAACGTTTGGTGGCGGGACCAGTGACGAAGGCTTGAGCGAGGG
CGTGCAAGATTCCGAATACCGCAAGCGACAGGCCGATCATCGTCGCGCTCCAGCGAAAGCGGTCCTCGCC
GAAAATGACCCAGAGCGCTGCCGGCACCTGTCCTACGAGTTGCATGATAAAGAAGACAGTCATAAGTGCG
GCGACGATAGTCATGCCCCGCGCCCACCGGAAGGAGCTGACTGGGTTGAAGGCTCTCAAGGGCATCGGTC
GAGATCCCGGTGCCTAATGAGTGAGCTAACTTACATTAATTGCGTTGCGCTCACTGCCCGCTTTCCAGTC
GGGAAACCTGTCGTGCCAGCTGCATTAATGAATCGGCCAACGCGCGGGGAGAGGCGGTTTGCGTATTGGG
CGCCAGGGTGGTTTTTCTTTTCACCAGTGAGACGGGCAACAGCTGATTGCCCTTCACCGCCTGGCCCTGA
GAGAGTTGCAGCAAGCGGTCCACGCTGGTTTGCCCCAGCAGGCGAAAATCCTGTTTGATGGTGGTTAACG
GCGGGATATAACATGAGCTGTCTTCGGTATCGTCGTATCCCACTACCGAGATATCCGCACCAACGCGCAG
CCCGGACTCGGTAATGGCGCGCATTGCGCCCAGCGCCATCTGATCGTTGGCAACCAGCATCGCAGTGGGA
ACGATGCCCTCATTCAGCATTTGCATGGTTTGTTGAAAACCGGACATGGCACTCCAGTCGCCTTCCCGTT
CCGCTATCGGCTGAATTTGATTGCGAGTGAGATATTTATGCCAGCCAGCCAGACGCAGACGCGCCGAGAC
AGAACTTAATGGGCCCGCTAACAGCGCGATTTGCTGGTGACCCAATGCGACCAGATGCTCCACGCCCAGT
CGCGTACCGTCTTCATGGGAGAAAATAATACTGTTGATGGGTGTCTGGTCAGAGACATCAAGAAATAACG
CCGGAACATTAGTGCAGGCAGCTTCCACAGCAATGGCATCCTGGTCATCCAGCGGATAGTTAATGATCAG
CCCACTGACGCGTTGCGCGAGAAGATTGTGCACCGCCGCTTTACAGGCTTCGACGCCGCTTCGTTCTACC
ATCGACACCACCACGCTGGCACCCAGTTGATCGGCGCGAGATTTAATCGCCGCGACAATTTGCGACGGCG
CGTGCAGGGCCAGACTGGAGGTGGCAACGCCAATCAGCAACGACTGTTTGCCCGCCAGTTGTTGTGCCAC
GCGGTTGGGAATGTAATTCAGCTCCGCCATCGCCGCTTCCACTTTTTCCCGCGTTTTCGCAGAAACGTGG
CTGGCCTGGTTCACCACGCGGGAAACGGTCTGATAAGAGACACCGGCATACTCTGCGACATCGTATAACG
TTACTGGTTTCACATTCACCACCCTGAATTGACTCTCTTCCGGGCGCTATCATGCCATACCGCGAAAGGT
TTTGCGCCATTCGATGGTGTCCGGGATCTCGACGCTCTCCCTTATGCGACTCCTGCATTAGGAAGCAGCC
CAGTAGTAGGTTGAGGCCGTTGAGCACCGCCGCCGCAAGGAATGGTGCATGCAAGGAGATGGCGCCCAAC
AGTCCCCCGGCCACGGGGCCTGCCACCATACCCACGCCGAAACAAGCGCTCATGAGCCCGAAGTGGCGAG
CCCGATCTTCCCCATCGGTGATGTCGGCGATATAGGCGCCAGCAACCGCACCTGTGGCGCCGGTGATGCC
GGCCACGATGCGTCCGGCGTAGAGGATCGAGATCTCGATCCCGCGAAATTAATACGACTCACTATAGGGG
AATTGTGAGCGGATAACAATTCCCCACTAGTAATAATTTTGTTTAACTTTAAGAAGGAGATATACCATGG
AAACTGAAGAAGGTAAACTGGTAATCTGGATTAACGGCGATAAAGGCTATAACGGTCTCGCTGAAGTCGG
TAAGAAATTCGAGAAAGATACCGGAATTAAAGTCACCGTTGAGCATCCGGATAAACTGGAAGAGAAATTC
CCACAGGTTGCGGCAACTGGCGATGGCCCTGACATTATCTTCTGGGCACACGACCGCTTTGGTGGCTACG
CTCAATCTGGCCTGTTGGCTGAAATCACCCCGGACAAAGCGTTCCAGGACAAGCTGTATCCGTTTACCTG
GGATGCCGTACGTTACAACGGCAAGCTGATTGCTTACCCGATCGCTGTTGAAGCGTTATCGCTGATTTAT
AACAAAGACCTGCTGCCGAACCCGCCAAAAACCTGGGAAGAGATCCCGGCGCTGGATAAAGAACTGAAAG
CGAAAGGTAAGAGCGCCCTGATGTTCAACCTGCAAGAACCGTACTTCACCTGGCCGCTGATTGCTGCTGA
CGGGGGTTATGCGTTCAAGTATGAAAACGGCAAGTACGACATTAAAGACGTGGGCGTGGATAACGCTGGC
GCGAAAGCGGGTCTGACCTTCCTGGTTGACCTGATTAAAAACAAACACATGAATGCAGACACCGATTACT
CCATCGCAGAAGCTGCCTTTAATAAAGGCGAAACAGCGATGACCATCAACGGCCCGTGGGCATGGTCCAA
CATCGACACCAGCAAAGTGAATTATGGTGTAACGGTACTGCCGACCTTCAAGGGTCAACCATCCAAACCG
TTCGTTGGCGTGCTGAGCGCAGGTATTAACGCCGCCAGTCCGAACAAAGAGCTGGCAAAAGAGTTCCTCG
AAAACTATCTGCTGACTGATGAAGGTCTGGAAGCGGTTAATAAAGACAAACCGCTGGGTGCCGTAGCGCT
GAAGTCTTACGAGGAAGAGTTGGCGAAAGATCCACGTATTGCCGCCACGATGGAAAACGCCCAGAAAGGT
GAAATCATGCCGAACATCCCGCAGATGTCCGCTTTCTGGTATGCCGTGCGTACTGCGGTGATCAACGCCG
CCAGCGGTCGTCAGACTGTCGATGAAGCCCTTAAAGACGCGCAGACTGGTACCGGCAGCGGCCTGGAAGT
TCTGTTCCAGGGGCCCCATATGCTCGAGATGCCCAAAGAAAAATACGAGCCCCCTGACCCTCGGAGGATG
TATACAATTATGTCTTCTGAGGAAGCAGCAAATGGAAAGAAATCCCACTGGGCAGAGCTTGAAATAAGTG
GAAAAGTAAGAAGCTTAAGCGCATCTTTGTGGTCACTAACTCACCTGACAGCTTTGCATTTGAGTGACAA
TTCCCTGTCCCGAATTCCTTCAGACATTGCCAAGCTTCACAATCTGGTGTATTTGGACCTGTCATCTAAT
AAAATTCGTAGCTTACCCGCAGAACTCGGAAACATGGTATCACTCAGGGAGCTCCATTTAAATAACAACC
TGTTAACCGTTCTACCTTTTGAGCTGGGAAAACTGTTTCAGTTGCAGACTTTAGGCCTGAAAGGAAATCC
CCTTACCCAGGATATATTGAACCTTTATCAGGAACCAGATGGAACAAGACGGCTGCTGAACTATTTGCTT
GATAATTTGTCAGGTACTGCAAAAAGAATTACAACAGAACAACCACCTCCAAGGTCTTGGATTATGTTAC
AAGAACCAGATAGGACAAGGCCAACTGCCTTGTTTTCTGTCATGTGCTATAATGTTCTTTGTGATAAATA
TGCGACCCGGCAGTTATACGGCTACTGTCCATCATGGGCGCTAAACTGGGACTACAGGAAAAAGGCCATT
ATTCAAGAAATCTTGAGCTGCAATGCTGATATCGTAAGTCTTCAGGAGGTTGAAACGGAACAGTATTACA
GTTTTTTTCTGGTAGAGCTGAAAGAACGTGGCTATAATGGATTCTTCAGTCCTAAGTCTAGAGCTAGGAC
AATGTCAGAACAAGAAAGGAAACATGTTGATGGCTGTGCAATATTCTTCAAGACAGAAAAATTTACTTTG
GTTCAGAAACACACTGTTGAATTTAATCAGCTAGCCATGGCAAATTCTGAGGGGTCTGAAGCTATGCTGA
ACAGAGTCATGACAAAAGATAACATTGGGGTTGCAGTACTGCTAGAACTTCGGAAGGAATCGATTGAAAT
GCCGTCTGGAAAGCCACATCTTGGAACAGAAAAACAACTTATTCTTGTGGCTAACGCCCACATGCATTGG
GACCCTGAATACTCTGATGTGAAGTTGGTACAAACTATGATGTTCCTCTCAGAAGTGAAGAACATTATTG
ATAAAGCCTCTCGCAACCTCAAATCCAGTGTTTTGGGAGAATTTGGAACTATTCCACTTGTGTTATGTGC
AGATCTTAATTCTTTGCCAGACTCTGGTGTTGTAGAATATTTGAGCACAGGTGGAGTAGAAACAAATCAC
AAAGACTTTAAGGAGTTGAGGTATAATGAAAGTCTCACAAACTTCAGCTGTCATGGGAAGAATGGAACCA
CCAATGGAAGGATCACTCATGGTTTCAAGTTACAGAGTGCCTATGAGAGTGGCCTGATGCCTTACACGAA
TTACACATTTGATTTCAAGGGTATAATAAACTACATTTTCTATTCTAAACCTCAGCTGAACACCTTAGGC
ATCCTGGGCCCTCTGGACCACCACTGGCTGGTTGAGAATAACATCAGTGGCTGCCCGCACCCCCTCATCC
CCTCTGACCACTTCTCACTTTTTGCACAACTGGAGCTCTTACTGCCTTTCCTGCCCCAAGTCAACGGCAT
CCACCTTCCTGGCAGGAGGTAGGGATCCTAATAGTCTAGAGCTAGCCCTAGGAGATCCGGCTGCTAACAA
AGCCCGAAAGGAAGCTGAGTTGGCTGCTGCCACCGCTGAGCAATAACTAGCATAACCCCTTGGGGCCTCT
AAACGGGTCTTGAGGGGTTTTTTGCTGAAAGGAGGAACTATATCCGGATATCCCGCAAGAGGCCCGGCAG
TACCGGCATAACCAAGCCTATGCCTACAGCATCCAGGGTGACGGTGCCGAGGATGACGATGAGCGCATTG
TTAGATTTCATACACGGTGCCTGACTGCGTTAGCAATTTAACTGTGATAAACTACCGCATTAAAGCTTAT
CGATGATAAGCTGTCAAACATGAGAA
Features (pLannotate 1.2.2; 20 found; start..end, strand, type, name):
    104..208     +  promoter       AmpR promoter: bla
    209..1069    +  CDS            AmpR: β-lactamase; bla; confers resistance to ampicillin, carbenicillin, and related antibiotics
   1240..1828    +  rep_origin     ori: high-copy-number ColE1/pMB1/pBR322/pUC origin of replication
   2014..2156    -  misc_feature   bom: basis of mobility region from pBR322
   2258..2449    -  CDS            rop: Rop protein, which maintains plasmids at low copy number; rop
   2466..2846    +  CDS            YPB1_ECOLX: Protein predicted: Swiss-Prot protein existence level 4. From Escherichia coli.
   3088..3712    -  CDS            TcR (fragment): tetracycline efflux protein; tet; confers resistance to tetracycline
   3727..3748    -  protein_bind   CAP binding site: CAP binding activates transcription in the presence of cAMP. E. coli catabolite activator protein
   3761..4843    -  CDS            lacI: lac repressor; lacI; The lac repressor binds to the lac operator to inhibit transcription in E. coli. This inhibition can be relieved by adding lactose or isopropyl-β-D-thiogalactopyranoside (IPTG).
   4844..4921    -  promoter       lacI promoter: lacI
   4929..5208    -  CDS            TcR (fragment): tetracycline efflux protein; tet; confers resistance to tetracycline
   5230..5248    +  promoter       T7 promoter: promoter for bacteriophage T7 RNA polymerase
   5249..5273    +  protein_bind   lac operator: The lac repressor binds to the lac operator to inhibit transcription in E. coli. This inhibition can be relieved by adding lactose or isopropyl-β-D-thiogalactopyranoside (IPTG). lac repressor encoded by lacI
   5288..5310    +  RBS            RBS: efficient ribosome binding site from bacteriophage T7 gene 10 (Olins and Rangwala, 1989)
   5321..6417    +  CDS            MBP (fragment): maltose binding protein from E. coli; malE (mutated); This version of the gene does not encode a signal sequence, so MBP will remain in the cytosol.
   6469..8139    +  CDS            CNOT6: CNOT6_HUMAN - Also known as CCR4, CCR4a, KIAA1194. Experimental evidence at protein level: Swiss-Prot protein existence level 1. Poly(A) nuclease with 3'-5' RNase activity. Catalytic component of the CCR4-NOT complex which is one of the major cellular mRNA deadenylases and is linked to various cellular processes including bulk mRNA degradation, miRNA-mediated repression, translational repression during translational initiation and general transcription regulation. Additional complex functions may be a consequence of its influence on mRNA expression. Involved in mRNA decay mediated by the major
   8180..8229    +  CDS            SET1 (fragment): solubility-enhancement tag derived from T7 phage gene 10B
   8237..8284    +  terminator     T7 terminator: transcription terminator for bacteriophage T7 RNA polymerase
   8307..8411    -  CDS            TcR (fragment): tetracycline efflux protein; tet; confers resistance to tetracycline
   8459..8487    -  promoter       tet promoter: E. coli promoter for tetracycline efflux protein gene
