[The description below was written by a language model from this plasmid's Addgene catalogue record and pLannotate feature annotations shown in this document.]
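Description:
pnEA-NpM-HsNot6-R110TD491N_AF is an 8.5 kb bacterial expression plasmid for producing a mutant form of human CNOT6 (also called CCR4a or Not6) in E. coli. The catalogue lists the backbone as unknown, but the annotated features show a pBR322/pET-like architecture: a ColE1/pMB1-type origin accompanied by the bom mobility region and the rop gene, which holds the plasmid at low copy number, consistent with the catalogue's low-copy designation. Selection is by ampicillin through the β-lactamase gene under its own promoter. Several fragments of the tetracycline resistance gene and its promoter flank the expression region; these appear to be non-functional remnants of the parental vector.

The expression cassette is driven by a T7 promoter followed by a lac operator and the phage T7 gene 10 ribosome binding site, with a plasmid-borne lacI gene supplying repressor. Transcription therefore depends on T7 RNA polymerase in the host and is inducible with IPTG. The cassette begins with a signal-sequence-less maltose binding protein, which stays cytosolic and serves as an N-terminal solubility and affinity tag, placed upstream of the CNOT6 coding sequence, apparently as a fusion. The short linker between them is not annotated. A small fragment matching a T7 gene 10B-derived solubility tag lies downstream, before the T7 terminator; whether it is translated is not clear from the record.

CNOT6 is a poly(A)-specific 3'-5' exonuclease and a catalytic subunit of the CCR4-NOT deadenylase complex. The insert, derived from the NCBI reference transcript, carries the R110T and D491N substitutions named in the construct, whose functional rationale is not stated. The depositor sequence may be theoretical.
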