Addgene plasmid #148667: pnEA-NpM-HsNot6-R110TD491N_AF
Purpose: Bacterial Expression of HsNot6-R110TD491N
Depositing lab: Elisa Izaurralde. Depositing organization: Max Planck Institute for Developmental Biology.
Backbone
  Vector backbone: Unknown
  Vector type: Bacterial Expression
Growth in bacteria
  Bacterial resistance: Ampicillin, 100 μg/mL
  Growth temperature: 37°C
  Growth strain: DH5alpha
  Copy number: Low Copy
Gene/Insert
  Gene/Insert name: HsNot6-R110TD491N (alt name: CCR4a)
  Species: H. sapiens (human)
  Entrez Gene: CNOT6 (a.k.a. CCR4, Ccr4a)
  Cloning method: Unknown
Terms and licenses: Academic/Nonprofit Terms; Industry Terms: Not Available to Industry
Depositor comments: sequence extracted from NCBI: NM_015455.3. Plasmids from this collection were made available to the research community and donated after the lab closed. Please note that the sequence provided by the depositing laboratory may be theoretical/predicted or based on Sanger sequencing results. There may be discrepancies between sequencing results obtained by Addgene and the depositor sequence. If an Addgene verified sequence is not available, please contact before placing your order to request that our lab fully sequence the plasmid.
How to cite: pnEA-NpM-HsNot6-R110TD491N_AF was a gift from Elisa Izaurralde (Addgene plasmid # 148667 ; http://n2t.net/addgene:148667 ; RRID:Addgene_148667)
